>Addgene plasmid #104067 | CRY2low-tdTomato | depositor full sequence | sequence record 197488 | CRY2low-tdTomato sequence 6886 bps
TAGTTATTAATAGTAATCAATTACGGGGTCATTAGTTCATAGCCCATATATGGAGTTCCGCGTTACATAA
CTTACGGTAAATGGCCCGCCTGGCTGACCGCCCAACGACCCCCGCCCATTGACGTCAATAATGACGTATG
TTCCCATAGTAACGCCAATAGGGACTTTCCATTGACGTCAATGGGTGGAGTATTTACGGTAAACTGCCCA
CTTGGCAGTACATCAAGTGTATCATATGCCAAGTACGCCCCCTATTGACGTCAATGACGGTAAATGGCCC
GCCTGGCATTATGCCCAGTACATGACCTTATGGGACTTTCCTACTTGGCAGTACATCTACGTATTAGTCA
TCGCTATTACCATGGTGATGCGGTTTTGGCAGTACATCAATGGGCGTGGATAGCGGTTTGACTCACGGGG
ATTTCCAAGTCTCCACCCCATTGACGTCAATGGGAGTTTGTTTTGGCACCAAAATCAACGGGACTTTCCA
AAATGTCGTAACAACTCCGCCCCATTGACGCAAATGGGCGGTAGGCGTGTACGGTGGGAGGTCTATATAA
GCAGAGCTGGTTTAGTGAACCGTCAGATCCGCTAGCGCTACCGGACTCAGATCTCGAGGCCACCATGAAG
ATGGACAAAAAGACTATAGTTTGGTTTAGAAGAGACCTAAGGATTGAGGATAATCCTGCATTAGCAGCAG
CTGCTCACGAAGGATCTGTTTTTCCTGTCTTCATTTGGTGTCCTGAAGAAGAAGGACAGTTTTATCCTGG
AAGAGCTTCAAGATGGTGGATGAAACAATCACTTGCTCACTTATCTCAATCCTTGAAGGCTCTTGGATCT
GACCTCACTTTAATCAAAACCCACAACACGATTTCAGCGATCTTGGATTGTATCCGCGTTACCGGTGCTA
CAAAAGTCGTCTTTAACCACCTCTATGATCCTGTTTCGTTAGTTCGGGACCATACCGTAAAGGAGAAGCT
GGTGGAACGTGGGATCTCTGTGCAAAGCTACAATGGAGATCTATTGTATGAACCGTGGGAGATATACTGC
GAAAAGGGCAAACCTTTTACGAGTTTCAATTCTTACTGGAAGAAATGCTTAGATATGTCGATTGAATCCG
TTATGCTTCCTCCTCCTTGGCGGTTGATGCCAATAACTGCAGCGGCTGAAGCGATTTGGGCGTGTTCGAT
TGAAGAACTAGGGCTGGAGAATGAGGCCGAGAAACCGAGCAATGCGTTGTTAACTAGAGCTTGGTCTCCA
GGATGGAGCAATGCTGATAAGTTACTAAATGAGTTCATCGAGAAGCAGTTGATAGATTATGCAAAGAACA
GCAAGAAAGTTGTTGGGAATTCTACTTCACTACTTTCTCCGTATCTCCATTTCGGGGAAATAAGCGTCAG
ACACGTTTTCCAGTGTGCCCGGATGAAACAAATTATATGGGCAAGAGATAAGAACAGTGAAGGAGAAGAA
AGTGCAGATCTTTTTCTTAGGGGAATCGGTTTAAGAGAGTATTCTCGGTATATATGTTTCAACTTCCCGT
TTACTCACGAGCAATCGTTGTTGAGTCATCTTCGGTTTTTCCCTTGGGATGCTGATGTTGATAAGTTCAA
GGCCTGGAGACAAGGCAGGACCGGTTATCCGTTGGTGGATGCCGGAATGAGAGAGCTTTGGGCTACCGGA
TGGATGCATAACAGAATAAGAGTGATTGTTTCAAGCTTTGCTGTGAAGTTTCTTCTCCTTCCATGGAAAT
GGGGAATGAAGTATTTCTGGGATACACTTTTGGATGCTGATTTGGAATGTGACATCCTTGGCTGGCAGTA
TATCTCTGGGAGTATCCCCGATGGCCACGAGCTTGATCGCTTGGACAATCCCGCGTTACAAGGCGCCAAA
TATGACCCAGAAGGTGAGTACATAAGGCAATGGCTTCCCGAGCTTGCGAGATTGCCAACTGAATGGATCC
ATCATCCATGGGACGCTCCTTTAACCGTACTCAAAGCTTCTGGTGTGGAACTCGGAACAAACTATGCGAA
ACCCATTGTAGACATCGACACAGCTCGTGAGCTACTAGCTAAAGCTATTTCAAGAACCGAGGAAGACGCC
CGGGATAAGGATCCCGCCACCATGGTGAGCAAGGGCGAGGAGGTCATCAAAGAGTTCATGCGCTTCAAGG
TGCGCATGGAGGGCTCCATGAACGGCCACGAGTTCGAGATCGAGGGCGAGGGCGAGGGCCGCCCCTACGA
GGGCACCCAGACCGCCAAGCTGAAGGTGACCAAGGGCGGCCCCCTGCCCTTCGCCTGGGACATCCTGTCC
CCCCAGTTCATGTACGGCTCCAAGGCGTACGTGAAGCACCCCGCCGACATCCCCGATTACAAGAAGCTGT
CCTTCCCCGAGGGCTTCAAGTGGGAGCGCGTGATGAACTTCGAGGACGGCGGTCTGGTGACCGTGACCCA
GGACTCCTCCCTGCAGGACGGCACGCTGATCTACAAGGTGAAGATGCGCGGCACCAACTTCCCCCCCGAC
GGCCCCGTAATGCAGAAGAAGACCATGGGCTGGGAGGCCTCCACCGAGCGCCTGTACCCCCGCGACGGCG
TGCTGAAGGGCGAGATCCACCAGGCCCTGAAGCTGAAGGACGGCGGCCACTACCTGGTGGAGTTCAAGAC
CATCTACATGGCCAAGAAGCCCGTGCAACTGCCCGGCTACTACTACGTGGACACCAAGCTGGACATCACC
TCCCACAACGAGGACTACACCATCGTGGAACAGTACGAGCGCTCCGAGGGCCGCCACCACCTGTTCCTGG
GGCATGGCACCGGCAGCACCGGCAGCGGCAGCTCCGGCACCGCCTCCTCCGAGGACAACAACATGGCCGT
CATCAAAGAGTTCATGCGCTTCAAGGTGCGCATGGAGGGCTCCATGAACGGCCACGAGTTCGAGATCGAG
GGCGAGGGCGAGGGCCGCCCCTACGAGGGCACCCAGACCGCCAAGCTGAAGGTGACCAAGGGCGGCCCCC
TGCCCTTCGCCTGGGACATCCTGTCCCCCCAGTTCATGTACGGCTCCAAGGCGTACGTGAAGCACCCCGC
CGACATCCCCGATTACAAGAAGCTGTCCTTCCCCGAGGGCTTCAAGTGGGAGCGCGTGATGAACTTCGAG
GACGGCGGTCTGGTGACCGTGACCCAGGACTCCTCCCTGCAGGACGGCACGCTGATCTACAAGGTGAAGA
TGCGCGGCACCAACTTCCCCCCCGACGGCCCCGTAATGCAGAAGAAGACCATGGGCTGGGAGGCCTCCAC
CGAGCGCCTGTACCCCCGCGACGGCGTGCTGAAGGGCGAGATCCACCAGGCCCTGAAGCTGAAGGACGGC
GGCCACTACCTGGTGGAGTTCAAGACCATCTACATGGCCAAGAAGCCCGTGCAACTGCCCGGCTACTACT
ACGTGGACACCAAGCTGGACATCACCTCCCACAACGAGGACTACACCATCGTGGAACAGTACGAGCGCTC
CGAGGGCCGCCACCACCTGTTCCTGTACGGCATGGACGAGCTGTACAAGTAAGCGGCCGCGACTCTAGAT
CATAATCAGCCATACCACATTTGTAGAGGTTTTACTTGCTTTAAAAAACCTCCCACACCTCCCCCTGAAC
CTGAAACATAAAATGAATGCAATTGTTGTTGTTAACTTGTTTATTGCAGCTTATAATGGTTACAAATAAA
GCAATAGCATCACAAATTTCACAAATAAAGCATTTTTTTCACTGCATTCTAGTTGTGGTTTGTCCAAACT
CATCAATGTATCTTAAGGCGTAAATTGTAAGCGTTAATATTTTGTTAAAATTCGCGTTAAATTTTTGTTA
AATCAGCTCATTTTTTAACCAATAGGCCGAAATCGGCAAAATCCCTTATAAATCAAAAGAATAGACCGAG
ATAGGGT
[37 nt withheld, positions 3928-3964]
AAAGAACGTGGACTCCAACGTCAAAGG
[49 nt withheld, positions 3992-4040]
T
[91 nt withheld, positions 4042-4132]
G
[124 nt withheld, positions 4134-4257]
CAGGTGGCACTTTTCGGGGAAATGTGCGCGGAACCCCTATTTGTTTATTTTTCTAAATACATTCAAATAT
GTATCCGCTCATGAGACAATAACCCTGATAAATGCTTCAATAATATTGAAAAAGGAAGAGTCCTGAGGCG
GAAAGAACCAGCTGTGGAATGTGTGTCAGTTAGGGTGTGGAAAGTCCCCAGGCTCCCCAGCAGGCAGAAG
TATGCAAAGCATGCATCTCAATTAGTCAGCAACCAGGTGTGGAAAGTCCCCAGGCTCCCCAGCAGGCAGA
AGTATGCAAAGCATGCATCTCAATTAGTCAGCAACCATAGTCCCGCCCCTAACTCCGCCCATCCCGCCCC
TAACTCCGCCCAGTTCCGCCCATTCTCCGCCCCATGGCTGACTAATTTTTTTTATTTATGCAGAGGCCGA
GGCCGCCTCGGCCTCTGAGCTATTCCAGAAGTAGTGAGGAGGCTTTTTTGGAGGCCTAGGCTTTTGCAAA
GATCGATCAAGAGACAGGATGAGGATCGTTTCGCATGATTGAACAAGATGGATTGCACGCAGGTTCTCCG
GCCGCTTGGGTGGAGAGGCTATTCGGCTATGACTGGGCACAACAGACAATCGGCTGCTCTGATGCCGCCG
TGTTCCGGCTGTCAGCGCAGGGGCGCCCGGTTCTTTTTGTCAAGACCGACCTGTCCGGTGCCCTGAATGA
ACTGCAAGACGAGGCAGCGCGGCTATCGTGGCTGGCCACGACGGGCGTTCCTTGCGCAGCTGTGCTCGAC
GTTGTCACTGAAGCGGGAAGGGACTGGCTGCTATTGGGCGAAGTGCCGGGGCAGGATCTCCTGTCATCTC
ACCTTGCTCCTGCCGAGAAAGTATCCATCATGGCTGATGCAATGCGGCGGCTGCATACGCTTGATCCGGC
TACCTGCCCATTCGACCACCAAGCGAAACATCGCATCGAGCGAGCACGTACTCGGATGGAAGCCGGTCTT
GTCGATCAGGATGATCTGGACGAAGAGCATCAGGGGCTCGCGCCAGCCGAACTGTTCGCCAGGCTCAAGG
CGAGCATGCCCGACGGCGAGGATCTCGTCGTGACCCATGGCGATGCCTGCTTGCCGAATATCATGGTGGA
AAATGGCCGCTTTTCTGGATTCATCGACTGTGGCCGGCTGGGTGTGGCGGACCGCTATCAGGACATAGCG
TTGGCTACCCGTGATATTGCTGAAGAGCTTGGCGGCGAATGGGCTGACCGCTTCCTCGTGCTTTACGGTA
TCGCCGCTCCCGATTCGCAGCGCATCGCCTTCTATCGCCTTCTTGACGAGTTCTTCTGAGCGGGACTCTG
GGGTTCGAAATGACCGACCAAGCGACGCCCAACCTGCCATCACGAGATTTCGATTCCACCGCCGCCTTCT
ATGAAAGGTTGGGCTTCGGAATCGTTTTCCGGGACGCCGGCTGGATGATCCTCCAGCGCGGGGATCTCAT
GCTGGAGTTCTTCGCCCACCCTAGGGGGAGGCTAACTGAAACACGGAAGGAGACAATACCGGAAGGAACC
CGCGCTATGACGGCAATAAAAAGACAGAATAAAACGCACGGTGTTGGGTCGTTTGTTCATAAACGCGGGG
TTCGGTCCCAGGGCTGGCACTCTGTCGATACCCCACCGAGACCCCATTGGGGCCAATACGCCCGCGTTTC
TTCCTTTTCCCCACCCCACCCCCCAAGTTCGGGTGAAGGCCCAGGGCTCGCAGCCAACGTCGGGGCGGCA
GGCCCTGCCATAGCCTCAGGTTACTCATATATACTTTAGATTGATTTAAAACTTCATTTTTAATTTAAAA
GGATCTAGGTGAAGATCCTTTTTGATAATCTCATGACCAAAATCCCTTAACGTGAGTTTTCGTTCCACTG
AGCGTCAGACCCCGTAGAAAAGATCAAAGGATCTTCTTGAGATCCTTTTTTTCTGCGCGTAATCTGCTGC
TTGCAAACAAAAAAACCACCGCTACCAGCGGTGGTTTGTTTGCCGGATCAAGAGCTACCAACTCTTTTTC
CGAAGGTAACTGGCTTCAGCAGAGCGCAGATACCAAATACTGTCCTTCTAGTGTAGCCGTAGTTAGGCCA
CCACTTCAAGAACTCTGTAGCACCGCCTACATACCTCGCTCTGCTAATCCTGTTACCAGTGGCTGCTGCC
AGTGGCGATAAGTCGTGTCTTACCGGGTTGGACTCAAGACGATAGTTACCGGATAAGGCGCAGCGGTCGG
GCTGAACGGGGGGTTCGTGCACACAGCCCAGCTTGGAGCGAACGACCTACACCGAACTGAGATACCTACA
GCGTGAGCTATGAGAAAGCGCCACGCTTCCCGAAGGGAGAAAGGCGGACAGGTATCCGGTAAGCGGCAGG
GTCGGAACAGGAGAGCGCACGAGGGAGCTTCCAGGGGGAAACGCCTGGTATCTTTATAGTCCTGTCGGGT
TTCGCCACCTCTGACTTGAGCGTCGATTTTTGTGATGCTCGTCAGGGGGGCGGAGCCTATGGAAAAACGC
CAGCAACGCGGCCTTTTTACGGTTCCTGGCCTTTTGCTGGCCTTTTGCTCACATGTTCTTTCCTGCGTTA
TCCCCTGATTCTGTGGATAACCGTATTACCGCCATGCAT
Features (pLannotate 1.2.2; 15 found; start..end, strand, type, name):
     61..364     +  enhancer       CMV enhancer: human cytomegalovirus immediate early enhancer
    365..568     +  promoter       CMV promoter: human cytomegalovirus (CMV) immediate early promoter
    591..618     +  misc_feature   MCS (fragment): multiple cloning site
    625..2088    +  CDS            CRY2PHR: N-terminal photolyase homology region of Arabidopsis thaliana cryptochrome 2 binds to CIB1 upon exposure to blue light (Kennedy et al., 2010)
   2122..3549    +  CDS            tdTomato: tdTomato is a basic (constitutively fluorescent) orange fluorescent protein published in 2004, derived from Discosoma sp.. It is reported to be a somewhat slowly-maturing tandem dimer with low acid sensitivity.
   3568..3651    +  CDS            large T antigen (fragment): large T antigen from SV40 (simian virus 40)
   3674..3795    +  polyA_signal   SV40 poly(A) signal: SV40 polyadenylation signal
   3829..4257    -  rep_origin     f1 ori (sequence partly withheld): f1 bacteriophage origin of replication; arrow indicates direction of (+) strand synthesis
   4284..4388    +  promoter       AmpR promoter: bla
   4390..4747    +  promoter       SV40 promoter: SV40 enhancer and early promoter
   4782..5576    +  CDS            NeoR/KanR: aminoglycoside phosphotransferase from Tn5; aph(3')-II (or nptII); confers resistance to neomycin, kanamycin, and G418 (Geneticin®)
   5597..5749    +  CDS            ble (fragment): BLE_KLEPN - Experimental evidence at protein level: Swiss-Prot protein existence level 1. Binding protein with a strong affinity to the bleomycin family of antibiotics. Binds to CL990; an antimitotic-antibiotic compound. From Klebsiella pneumoniae.
   5808..5855    +  polyA_signal   HSV TK poly(A) signal: herpes simplex virus thymidine kinase polyadenylation signal (Cole and Stacy, 1985)
   5946..5962    -  polyA_signal   bGH poly(A) signal (fragment): bovine growth hormone polyadenylation signal
   6184..6772    +  rep_origin     ori: high-copy-number ColE1/pMB1/pBR322/pUC origin of replication
