[The description below was written by a language model from this plasmid's Addgene catalogue record and pLannotate feature annotations shown in this document.]
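Description:
CRY2low-tdTomato is a mammalian expression plasmid of about 6.9 kb built on the pmCherryN1 backbone, an N1-type vector in which the gene of interest is placed upstream of a fluorescent protein to give a C-terminal fusion. It is propagated in E. coli through a high-copy ColE1/pUC-type origin and selected with kanamycin. The single NeoR/KanR (Tn5 aminoglycoside phosphotransferase) cassette is driven by tandem bacterial (bla) and SV40 early promoters and ends in an HSV TK polyadenylation signal. The same marker can therefore also confer G418 resistance in mammalian cells. An f1 origin is present as well. The short annotated fragments (SV40 large T antigen, ble, bGH poly(A)) appear to be backbone remnants or partial matches rather than functional units.

The payload is a single open reading frame expressed from the human CMV immediate-early enhancer and promoter and terminated by the SV40 poly(A) signal. It encodes the N-terminal photolyase homology region of Arabidopsis thaliana cryptochrome 2, truncated to residues 1–491 and carrying the R489E and A491D substitutions that define the "CRY2low" variant. This is joined in frame to tdTomato, a tandem-dimer orange-red fluorescent protein that here takes the place of the backbone's mCherry. The insert was cloned between XmaI and EcoRI sites, both of which are retained.

CRY2PHR is a blue-light-responsive module that binds CIB1 on illumination. The associated study examined CRY2 interactions for optical control of intracellular signalling, so the construct serves as a fluorescently trackable optogenetic component. The name suggests the mutations reduce some CRY2 interaction property, but the record does not state their functional effect.
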