Addgene plasmid #104067: CRY2low-tdTomato
Purpose: Expresses fusion of CRY2low mutant (CRY2 aa1-491 R489E A491D) with tdTomato
Depositing lab: Bianxiao Cui. Publication: Understanding CRY2 interactions for optical control of intracellular signaling. Duan L, Hope J, Ong Q, Lou HY, Kim N, McCarthy C, Acero V, Lin MZ, Cui B. Nat Commun. 2017 Sep 15;8(1):547. doi: 10.1038/s41467-017-00648-8. PubMed 28916751.
Backbone
  Vector backbone: pmCherryN1
  Backbone size w/o insert (bp): 4000
  Total vector size (bp): 6900
  Vector type: Mammalian Expression
Growth in bacteria
  Bacterial resistance: Kanamycin, 50 μg/mL
  Growth temperature: 37°C
  Growth strain: DH5alpha
  Copy number: Unknown
Gene/Insert
  Gene/Insert name: CRY2low-tdTomato (alt names: CRY2PHR; tdTomato)
  Species: A. thaliana (mustard weed)
  Mutation: CRY2 aa 1-491 truncation, R489E A491D
  Promoter: CMV
  Cloning method: Restriction Enzyme; 5′ cloning site XmaI (not destroyed); 3′ cloning site EcoRI (not destroyed)
  Sequencing primers: 5′ CMV forward
Terms and licenses: Academic/Nonprofit Terms; Industry Terms: Not Available to Industry
How to cite: CRY2low-tdTomato was a gift from Bianxiao Cui (Addgene plasmid # 104067 ; http://n2t.net/addgene:104067 ; RRID:Addgene_104067)
