LOCUS       Exported 6886 bp ds-DNA circular SYN 12-MAY-2021
DEFINITION  Expresses fusion of CRY2low mutant (CRY2 aa1-491 R489E A491D) with
            tdTomato.
ACCESSION   .
VERSION     .
KEYWORDS    CRY2low-tdTomato
SOURCE      synthetic DNA construct
  ORGANISM  synthetic DNA construct
REFERENCE   1 (bases 1 to 6886)
  AUTHORS   Duan L, Hope J, Ong Q, Lou HY, Kim N, McCarthy C, Acero V, Lin MZ,
            Cui B
  TITLE     Understanding CRY2 interactions for optical control of intracellular
            signaling.
  JOURNAL   Nat Commun. 2017 Sep 15;8(1):547. doi: 10.1038/s41467-017-00648-8.
  PUBMED    28916751
REFERENCE   2 (bases 1 to 6886)
  AUTHORS   .
  TITLE     Direct Submission
  JOURNAL   Exported May 12, 2021 from SnapGene Server 1.1.58
            http://www.snapgene.com
FEATURES             Location/Qualifiers
     source          1..6886
                     /organism="synthetic DNA construct"
                     /mol_type="other DNA"
     enhancer        61..364
                     /label=CMV enhancer
                     /note="human cytomegalovirus immediate early enhancer"
     promoter        365..568
                     /label=CMV promoter
                     /note="human cytomegalovirus (CMV) immediate early
                     promoter"
     primer_bind     519..539
                     /label=CMV-F
                     /note="Human CMV immediate early promoter, forward primer"
     regulatory      2116..2125
                     /regulatory_class="other"
                     /note="vertebrate consensus sequence for strong initiation
                     of translation (Kozak, 1987)"
     CDS             2122..3552
                     /codon_start=1
                     /product="tandem dimeric (pseudo-monomeric) derivative of
                     DsRed (Shaner et al., 2004)"
                     /label=tdTomato
                     /note="mammalian codon-optimized"
                     /translation="MVSKGEEVIKEFMRFKVRMEGSMNGHEFEIEGEGEGRPYEGTQTA
                     KLKVTKGGPLPFAWDILSPQFMYGSKAYVKHPADIPDYKKLSFPEGFKWERVMNFEDGG
                     LVTVTQDSSLQDGTLIYKVKMRGTNFPPDGPVMQKKTMGWEASTERLYPRDGVLKGEIH
                     QALKLKDGGHYLVEFKTIYMAKKPVQLPGYYYVDTKLDITSHNEDYTIVEQYERSEGRH
                     HLFLGHGTGSTGSGSSGTASSEDNNMAVIKEFMRFKVRMEGSMNGHEFEIEGEGEGRPY
                     EGTQTAKLKVTKGGPLPFAWDILSPQFMYGSKAYVKHPADIPDYKKLSFPEGFKWERVM
                     NFEDGGLVTVTQDSSLQDGTLIYKVKMRGTNFPPDGPVMQKKTMGWEASTERLYPRDGV
                     LKGEIHQALKLKDGGHYLVEFKTIYMAKKPVQLPGYYYVDTKLDITSHNEDYTIVEQYE
                     RSEGRHHLFLYGMDELYK"
     polyA_signal    3674..3795
                     /label=SV40 poly(A) signal
                     /note="SV40 polyadenylation signal"
     primer_bind     complement(3711..3730)
                     /label=SV40pA-R
                     /note="SV40 polyA, reverse primer"
     primer_bind     3765..3784
                     /label=EBV-rev
                     /note="SV40 polyA terminator, reverse primer"
     rep_origin      complement(3802..4257)
                     /direction=LEFT
                     /label=f1 ori
                     /note="f1 bacteriophage origin of replication; arrow
                     indicates direction of (+) strand synthesis"
     primer_bind     complement(3939..3960)
                     /label=F1ori-F
                     /note="F1 origin, forward primer"
     primer_bind     4151..4170
                     /label=F1ori-R
                     /note="F1 origin, reverse primer"
     promoter        4284..4388
                     /gene="bla"
                     /label=AmpR promoter
     promoter        4390..4747
                     /label=SV40 promoter
                     /note="SV40 enhancer and early promoter"
     primer_bind     complement(4413..4433)
                     /label=pBABE 3'
                     /note="SV40 enhancer, reverse primer for pBABE vectors"
     rep_origin      4598..4733
                     /label=SV40 ori
                     /note="SV40 origin of replication"
     primer_bind     4660..4679
                     /label=SV40pro-F
                     /note="SV40 promoter/origin, forward primer"
     CDS             4782..5576
                     /codon_start=1
                     /gene="aph(3')-II (or nptII)"
                     /product="aminoglycoside phosphotransferase from Tn5"
                     /label=NeoR/KanR
                     /note="confers resistance to neomycin, kanamycin, and G418
                     (Geneticin(R))"
                     /translation="MIEQDGLHAGSPAAWVERLFGYDWAQQTIGCSDAAVFRLSAQGRP
                     VLFVKTDLSGALNELQDEAARLSWLATTGVPCAAVLDVVTEAGRDWLLLGEVPGQDLLS
                     SHLAPAEKVSIMADAMRRLHTLDPATCPFDHQAKHRIERARTRMEAGLVDQDDLDEEHQ
                     GLAPAELFARLKASMPDGEDLVVTHGDACLPNIMVENGRFSGFIDCGRLGVADRYQDIA
                     LATRDIAEELGGEWADRFLVLYGIAAPDSQRIAFYRLLDEFF"
     primer_bind     complement(4836..4855)
                     /label=Neo-R
                     /note="Neomycin resistance gene, reverse primer"
     primer_bind     5446..5465
                     /label=Neo-F
                     /note="Neomycin resistance gene, forward primer"
     primer_bind     complement(5764..5783)
                     /label=TK-pA-R
                     /note="Thymidine kinase polyA, reverse primer"
     polyA_signal    5808..5855
                     /label=HSV TK poly(A) signal
                     /note="herpes simplex virus thymidine kinase
                     polyadenylation signal (Cole and Stacy, 1985)"
     rep_origin      6184..6772
                     /direction=RIGHT
                     /label=ori
                     /note="high-copy-number ColE1/pMB1/pBR322/pUC origin of
                     replication"
     primer_bind     6673..6692
                     /label=pBR322ori-F
                     /note="pBR322 origin, forward primer"
ORIGIN
        1 tagttattaa tagtaatcaa ttacggggtc attagttcat agcccatata tggagttccg
       61 cgttacataa cttacggtaa atggcccgcc tggctgaccg cccaacgacc cccgcccatt
      121 gacgtcaata atgacgtatg ttcccatagt aacgccaata gggactttcc attgacgtca
      181 atgggtggag tatttacggt aaactgccca cttggcagta catcaagtgt atcatatgcc
      241 aagtacgccc cctattgacg tcaatgacgg taaatggccc gcctggcatt atgcccagta
      301 catgacctta tgggactttc ctacttggca gtacatctac gtattagtca tcgctattac
      361 catggtgatg cggttttggc agtacatcaa tgggcgtgga tagcggtttg actcacgggg
      421 atttccaagt ctccacccca ttgacgtcaa tgggagtttg ttttggcacc aaaatcaacg
      481 ggactttcca aaatgtcgta acaactccgc cccattgacg caaatgggcg gtaggcgtgt
      541 acggtgggag gtctatataa gcagagctgg tttagtgaac cgtcagatcc gctagcgcta
      601 ccggactcag atctcgaggc caccatgaag atggacaaaa agactatagt ttggtttaga
      661 agagacctaa ggattgagga taatcctgca ttagcagcag ctgctcacga aggatctgtt
      721 tttcctgtct tcatttggtg tcctgaagaa gaaggacagt tttatcctgg aagagcttca
      781 agatggtgga tgaaacaatc acttgctcac ttatctcaat ccttgaaggc tcttggatct
      841 gacctcactt taatcaaaac ccacaacacg atttcagcga tcttggattg tatccgcgtt
      901 accggtgcta caaaagtcgt ctttaaccac ctctatgatc ctgtttcgtt agttcgggac
      961 cataccgtaa aggagaagct ggtggaacgt gggatctctg tgcaaagcta caatggagat
     1021 ctattgtatg aaccgtggga gatatactgc gaaaagggca aaccttttac gagtttcaat
     1081 tcttactgga agaaatgctt agatatgtcg attgaatccg ttatgcttcc tcctccttgg
     1141 cggttgatgc caataactgc agcggctgaa gcgatttggg cgtgttcgat tgaagaacta
     1201 gggctggaga atgaggccga gaaaccgagc aatgcgttgt taactagagc ttggtctcca
     1261 ggatggagca atgctgataa gttactaaat gagttcatcg agaagcagtt gatagattat
     1321 gcaaagaaca gcaagaaagt tgttgggaat tctacttcac tactttctcc gtatctccat
     1381 ttcggggaaa taagcgtcag acacgttttc cagtgtgccc ggatgaaaca aattatatgg
     1441 gcaagagata agaacagtga aggagaagaa agtgcagatc tttttcttag gggaatcggt
     1501 ttaagagagt attctcggta tatatgtttc aacttcccgt ttactcacga gcaatcgttg
     1561 ttgagtcatc ttcggttttt cccttgggat gctgatgttg ataagttcaa ggcctggaga
     1621 caaggcagga ccggttatcc gttggtggat gccggaatga gagagctttg ggctaccgga
     1681 tggatgcata acagaataag agtgattgtt tcaagctttg ctgtgaagtt tcttctcctt
     1741 ccatggaaat ggggaatgaa gtatttctgg gatacacttt tggatgctga tttggaatgt
     1801 gacatccttg gctggcagta tatctctggg agtatccccg atggccacga gcttgatcgc
     1861 ttggacaatc ccgcgttaca aggcgccaaa tatgacccag aaggtgagta cataaggcaa
     1921 tggcttcccg agcttgcgag attgccaact gaatggatcc atcatccatg ggacgctcct
     1981 ttaaccgtac tcaaagcttc tggtgtggaa ctcggaacaa actatgcgaa acccattgta
     2041 gacatcgaca cagctcgtga gctactagct aaagctattt caagaaccga ggaagacgcc
     2101 cgggataagg atcccgccac catggtgagc aagggcgagg aggtcatcaa agagttcatg
     2161 cgcttcaagg tgcgcatgga gggctccatg aacggccacg agttcgagat cgagggcgag
     2221 ggcgagggcc gcccctacga gggcacccag accgccaagc tgaaggtgac caagggcggc
     2281 cccctgccct tcgcctggga catcctgtcc ccccagttca tgtacggctc caaggcgtac
     2341 gtgaagcacc ccgccgacat ccccgattac aagaagctgt ccttccccga gggcttcaag
     2401 tgggagcgcg tgatgaactt cgaggacggc ggtctggtga ccgtgaccca ggactcctcc
     2461 ctgcaggacg gcacgctgat ctacaaggtg aagatgcgcg gcaccaactt cccccccgac
     2521 ggccccgtaa tgcagaagaa gaccatgggc tgggaggcct ccaccgagcg cctgtacccc
     2581 cgcgacggcg tgctgaaggg cgagatccac caggccctga agctgaagga cggcggccac
     2641 tacctggtgg agttcaagac catctacatg gccaagaagc ccgtgcaact gcccggctac
     2701 tactacgtgg acaccaagct ggacatcacc tcccacaacg aggactacac catcgtggaa
     2761 cagtacgagc gctccgaggg ccgccaccac ctgttcctgg ggcatggcac cggcagcacc
     2821 ggcagcggca gctccggcac cgcctcctcc gaggacaaca acatggccgt catcaaagag
     2881 ttcatgcgct tcaaggtgcg catggagggc tccatgaacg gccacgagtt cgagatcgag
     2941 ggcgagggcg agggccgccc ctacgagggc acccagaccg ccaagctgaa ggtgaccaag
     3001 ggcggccccc tgcccttcgc ctgggacatc ctgtcccccc agttcatgta cggctccaag
     3061 gcgtacgtga agcaccccgc cgacatcccc gattacaaga agctgtcctt ccccgagggc
     3121 ttcaagtggg agcgcgtgat gaacttcgag gacggcggtc tggtgaccgt gacccaggac
     3181 tcctccctgc aggacggcac gctgatctac aaggtgaaga tgcgcggcac caacttcccc
     3241 cccgacggcc ccgtaatgca gaagaagacc atgggctggg aggcctccac cgagcgcctg
     3301 tacccccgcg acggcgtgct gaagggcgag atccaccagg ccctgaagct gaaggacggc
     3361 ggccactacc tggtggagtt caagaccatc tacatggcca agaagcccgt gcaactgccc
     3421 ggctactact acgtggacac caagctggac atcacctccc acaacgagga ctacaccatc
     3481 gtggaacagt acgagcgctc cgagggccgc caccacctgt tcctgtacgg catggacgag
     3541 ctgtacaagt aagcggccgc gactctagat cataatcagc cataccacat ttgtagaggt
     3601 tttacttgct ttaaaaaacc tcccacacct ccccctgaac ctgaaacata aaatgaatgc
     3661 aattgttgtt gttaacttgt ttattgcagc ttataatggt tacaaataaa gcaatagcat
     3721 cacaaatttc acaaataaag catttttttc actgcattct agttgtggtt tgtccaaact
     3781 catcaatgta tcttaaggcg taaattgtaa gcgttaatat tttgttaaaa ttcgcgttaa
     3841 atttttgtta aatcagctca ttttttaacc aataggccga aatcggcaaa atcccttata
     3901 aatcaaaaga atagaccgag atagggttga gtgttgttcc agtttggaac aagagtccac
     3961 tattaaagaa cgtggactcc aacgtcaaag gnnnnnnnnn nnnnnnnnnn nnnnnnnnnn
     4021 nnnnnnnnnn nnnnnnnnnn tnnnnnnnnn nnnnnnnnnn nnnnnnnnnn nnnnnnnnnn
     4081 nnnnnnnnnn nnnnnnnnnn nnnnnnnnnn nnnnnnnnnn nnnnnnnnnn nngnnnnnnn
     4141 nnnnnnnnnn nnnnnnnnnn nnnnnnnnnn nnnnnnnnnn nnnnnnnnnn nnnnnnnnnn
     4201 nnnnnnnnnn nnnnnnnnnn nnnnnnnnnn nnnnnnnnnn nnnnnnnnnn nnnnnnncag
     4261 gtggcacttt tcggggaaat gtgcgcggaa cccctatttg tttatttttc taaatacatt
     4321 caaatatgta tccgctcatg agacaataac cctgataaat gcttcaataa tattgaaaaa
     4381 ggaagagtcc tgaggcggaa agaaccagct gtggaatgtg tgtcagttag ggtgtggaaa
     4441 gtccccaggc tccccagcag gcagaagtat gcaaagcatg catctcaatt agtcagcaac
     4501 caggtgtgga aagtccccag gctccccagc aggcagaagt atgcaaagca tgcatctcaa
     4561 ttagtcagca accatagtcc cgcccctaac tccgcccatc ccgcccctaa ctccgcccag
     4621 ttccgcccat tctccgcccc atggctgact aatttttttt atttatgcag aggccgaggc
     4681 cgcctcggcc tctgagctat tccagaagta gtgaggaggc ttttttggag gcctaggctt
     4741 ttgcaaagat cgatcaagag acaggatgag gatcgtttcg catgattgaa caagatggat
     4801 tgcacgcagg ttctccggcc gcttgggtgg agaggctatt cggctatgac tgggcacaac
     4861 agacaatcgg ctgctctgat gccgccgtgt tccggctgtc agcgcagggg cgcccggttc
     4921 tttttgtcaa gaccgacctg tccggtgccc tgaatgaact gcaagacgag gcagcgcggc
     4981 tatcgtggct ggccacgacg ggcgttcctt gcgcagctgt gctcgacgtt gtcactgaag
     5041 cgggaaggga ctggctgcta ttgggcgaag tgccggggca ggatctcctg tcatctcacc
     5101 ttgctcctgc cgagaaagta tccatcatgg ctgatgcaat gcggcggctg catacgcttg
     5161 atccggctac ctgcccattc gaccaccaag cgaaacatcg catcgagcga gcacgtactc
     5221 ggatggaagc cggtcttgtc gatcaggatg atctggacga agagcatcag gggctcgcgc
     5281 cagccgaact gttcgccagg ctcaaggcga gcatgcccga cggcgaggat ctcgtcgtga
     5341 cccatggcga tgcctgcttg ccgaatatca tggtggaaaa tggccgcttt tctggattca
     5401 tcgactgtgg ccggctgggt gtggcggacc gctatcagga catagcgttg gctacccgtg
     5461 atattgctga agagcttggc ggcgaatggg ctgaccgctt cctcgtgctt tacggtatcg
     5521 ccgctcccga ttcgcagcgc atcgccttct atcgccttct tgacgagttc ttctgagcgg
     5581 gactctgggg ttcgaaatga ccgaccaagc gacgcccaac ctgccatcac gagatttcga
     5641 ttccaccgcc gccttctatg aaaggttggg cttcggaatc gttttccggg acgccggctg
     5701 gatgatcctc cagcgcgggg atctcatgct ggagttcttc gcccacccta gggggaggct
     5761 aactgaaaca cggaaggaga caataccgga aggaacccgc gctatgacgg caataaaaag
     5821 acagaataaa acgcacggtg ttgggtcgtt tgttcataaa cgcggggttc ggtcccaggg
     5881 ctggcactct gtcgataccc caccgagacc ccattggggc caatacgccc gcgtttcttc
     5941 cttttcccca ccccaccccc caagttcggg tgaaggccca gggctcgcag ccaacgtcgg
     6001 ggcggcaggc cctgccatag cctcaggtta ctcatatata ctttagattg atttaaaact
     6061 tcatttttaa tttaaaagga tctaggtgaa gatccttttt gataatctca tgaccaaaat
     6121 cccttaacgt gagttttcgt tccactgagc gtcagacccc gtagaaaaga tcaaaggatc
     6181 ttcttgagat cctttttttc tgcgcgtaat ctgctgcttg caaacaaaaa aaccaccgct
     6241 accagcggtg gtttgtttgc cggatcaaga gctaccaact ctttttccga aggtaactgg
     6301 cttcagcaga gcgcagatac caaatactgt tcttctagtg tagccgtagt taggccacca
     6361 cttcaagaac tctgtagcac cgcctacata cctcgctctg ctaatcctgt taccagtggc
     6421 tgctgccagt ggcgataagt cgtgtcttac cgggttggac tcaagacgat agttaccgga
     6481 taaggcgcag cggtcgggct gaacgggggg ttcgtgcaca cagcccagct tggagcgaac
     6541 gacctacacc gaactgagat acctacagcg tgagctatga gaaagcgcca cgcttcccga
     6601 agggagaaag gcggacaggt atccggtaag cggcagggtc ggaacaggag agcgcacgag
     6661 ggagcttcca gggggaaacg cctggtatct ttatagtcct gtcgggtttc gccacctctg
     6721 acttgagcgt cgatttttgt gatgctcgtc aggggggcgg agcctatgga aaaacgccag
     6781 caacgcggcc tttttacggt tcctggcctt ttgctggcct tttgctcaca tgttctttcc
     6841 tgcgttatcc cctgattctg tggataaccg tattaccgcc atgcat
//
